>Addgene plasmid #91252 | pHH0103_TEC-1/1 | addgene full sequence | sequence record 190991 | Addgene NGS Result
ACCAAATACTGTCCTTCTAGTGTAGCCGTAGTTAGGCCACCACTTCAAGAACTCTGTAGCACCGCCTACA
TACCTCGCTCTGCTAATCCTGTTACCAGTGGCTGCTGCCAGTGGCGATAAGTCGTGTCTTACCGGGTTGG
ACTCAAGACGATAGTTACCGGATAAGGCGCAGCGGTCGGGCTGAACGGGGGGTTCGTGCACACAGCCCAG
CTTGGAGCGAACGACCTACACCGAACTGAGATACCTACAGCGTGAGCTATGAGAAAGCGCCACGCTTCCC
GAAGGGAGAAAGGCGGACAGGTATCCGGTAAGCGGCAGGGTCGGAACAGGAGAGCGCACGAGGGAGCTTC
CAGGGGGAAACCCTGGTATCTTTATAGTCCTGTCGGGTTTCGCCACCTCTGACTTGAGCGTCGATTTTTG
TGATGCTCGTCAGGGGGGCGGAGCCTATGGAAAAACGCCAGCAACGCGGCCTTTTTACGGTTCCTGGCCT
TTTGCTGGCCTTTTGCTCACATGTTCTTTCCTGCGTTATCCCCTGATTCTGTGGATAACCGTATTACCGC
CTTTGAGTGAGCTGATACCGCTCGCCGCAGCCGAACGACCGAGCGCAGCGAGTCAGTGAGCGAGGAAGCG
GAAGAGCGCCTGATGCGGTATTTTCTCCTTACGCATCTGTGCGGTATTTCACACCGCATATGGTGCACTC
TCAGTACAATCTGCTCTGATGCCGCATAGTTAAGCCAGTATACACTCCGCTATCGCTACGTGACTGGGTC
ATGGCTGCGCCCCGACACCCGCCAACACCCGCTGACGCGCCCTGACGGGCTTGTCTGCTCCCGGCATCCG
CTTACAGACAAGCTGTGACCGTCTCCGGGAGCTGCATGTGTCAGAGGTTTTCACCGTCATCACCGAAACG
CGCGAGGCAGGATCCGCG
[124 nt withheld, positions 929-1052]
C
[91 nt withheld, positions 1054-1144]
A
[49 nt withheld, positions 1146-1194]
CCTTTGACGTTGGAGTCCACGTTCTTT
[37 nt withheld, positions 1222-1258]
ACCCTATCTCGGTCTATTCTTTTGATTTATAAGGGATTTTGCCGATTTCGGCCTATTGGTTAAAAAATGA
GCTGATTTAACAAAAATTTAACGCGAATTTTAACAAAATATTAACGCTTACAATTTCGCGGATCCTGCGG
TAAAGCTCATCAGCGTGGTCGTGAAGCGATTCACAGATGTCTGCCTGTTCATCCGCGTCCAGCTCGTTGA
GTTTCTCCAGAAGCGTTAATGTCTGGCTTCTGATAAAGCGGGCCATGTTAAGGGCGGTTTTTTCCTGTTT
GGTCACTGATGCCTCCGTGTAAGGGGGATTTCTGTTCATGGGGGTAATGATACCGATGAAACGAGAGAGG
ATGCTCACGATACGGGTTACTGATGATGAACATGCCCGGTTACTGGAACGTTGTGAGGGTAAACAACTGG
CGGTATGGATGCGGCGGGACCAGAGAAAAATCACTCAGGGTCAATGCCAGCGCTTCGTTAATACAGATGT
AGGTGTTCCACAGGGTAGCCAGCAGCATCCTGCGATGCAGATCCGGAACATAATGGTGCAGGGCGCTGAC
TTCCGCGTTTCCAGACTTTACGAAACACGGAAACCGAAGACCATTCATGTTGTTGCTCAGGTCGCAGACG
TTTTGCAGCAGCAGTCGCTTCACGTTCGCTCGCGTATCGGTGATTCATTCTGCTAACCAGTAAGGCAACC
CCGCCAGCCTAGCCGGGTCCTCAACGACAGGAGCACGATCATGCGCACCCGTGGCCAGGACCCAACGCTG
CCCGAGATGCGCCGCGTGCGGCTGCTGGAGATGGCGGACGCGATGGATATGTTCTGCCAAGGGTTGGTTT
GCGCATTCACAGTTCTCCGCAAGAATTGATTGGCTCCAATTCTTGGAGTGGTGAATCCGTTAGCGAGGTG
CCGCCGGCTTCCATTCAGGTCGAGGTGGCCCGGCTCCATGCACCGCGACGCAACGCGGGGAGGCAGACAA
GGTATAGGGCGGCGCTAG
[54 nt withheld, positions 2257-2310]
A
[86 nt withheld, positions 2312-2397]
TTCATATGGTTTACCAGCGCCAAAGACAAAAGGGCGACATTCAACCGATTGAGGGAGG
[35 nt withheld, positions 2456-2490]
T
[62 nt withheld, positions 2492-2553]
A
[41 nt withheld, positions 2555-2595]
A
[149 nt withheld, positions 2597-2745]
GCCACTCTAGCTAGACACTGAGTTTCGTCACCAGTACAAACT
[98 nt withheld, positions 2788-2885]
G
[142 nt withheld, positions 2887-3028]
TATGCGGCCGCTTTTTTGCCGGTAACATAATTGCTCGGAATGTAACCTTCGTTGCCATATTTGTCGCGCG
CACGCCACCAATGCACATCGTTTTTTTCCAGGATCAGATATTCTTGACCACGTTCCAGACGCAGATCATG
ACCTTCGGCAGCTTGAAAATCGTACATAGCGACAACAATTTCGGCCGGCTGGGCCGCGGTACCGGAACCA
CGCGGAACCAGACCGCTGGACAGGGGCCCCTGGAACAGAACTTCCAGATCCGATTTTGGAGGATGGTCGC
CACCACCAAACGTGGCTTGCCAGCCCTGCAAAGGCCATGCTATATACTTGCTGGATTTCAAGTACTTATC
AATTTGTGGGATAGCTTCAATACGTTTTTTAAAACAAACTAATTTTGGGAACGCATCCAGGCACATTGGG
TCCATGTATAAAACAACATCAAGAGCGTCATACAACATGAAGTCAGGATGGGTTACATGATCACCATTTA
AATATGTTTTATGACATAAACGATCTTCGAACATTTTCAGCATTTCAGGTAGCTTGCTAAGAAAATCAAC
TTTGAGAGTTTCAAAGTCTTTACTATATGCAATTCTCGAAACACCGTATCTAATATCCAAAACCGCTCCT
TCAAGCATTGAAATCTCTGCACGCTCTTTTGGACAACCACCCAACATGTTGTGCTTGTCAGCTATATAAC
GTATGATGGCCATAGACTGTGTTAATTTAACATCACCATCAATATAATAAGGAAGATTGGGAAACTCCAA
ACCCAATTCAAACTTTTTGTTTCGCCATTTATCACCTTCATCGCGCTCATACAAATGCTCTTCATATTTT
TCTTCAAGATATTCCAAAAGAAGTCGAGTGGGTTGCACAAGGCCCTTAATTTTCCAATAACCTAGTATAG
GGGACATAAGCTTACCGCTGGAATGGTGATGGTGATGGTGTTCTTCGATTTTCATAATCTATGGTCCTTG
TTGGTGAAGTGCTCGTGAAAACACCTAAACGGACTGGCTGTTTCCTGTGTGAAATTGTTATCCGCTCACA
ATTCCACACATTATACGAGCCGATGATTAATTGTCAACAGCTCATTTCAGAATATTTGCCAGAACCGTTA
TGATGTCGGCGCAAAAAACATTATCCAGAACGGGAGTGCGCCTTGAGCGACACGAATTATGCAGTGATTT
ACGACCTGCACAGCCATACCACAGCTTCCGATGGCTGCCTGACGCCAGAAGCATTGGTGCACCGTGCAGT
CGATGATAAGCTGTCAAACATGAGAATTGTGCCTAATGAGTGAGCTAACTTACATTAATTGCGTTGCGCT
CACTGCCCGCTTTCCAGTCGGGAAACCTGTCGTGCCAGCTGCATTAATGAATCGGCCAACGCGCGGGGAG
AGGCGGTTTGCGTATTGGGCGCCAGGGTGGTTTTTCTTTTCACCAGTGAGACGGGCAACAGCTGATTGCC
CTTCACCGCCTGGCCCTGAGAGAGTTGCAGCAAGCGGTCCACGCTGGTTTGCCCCAGCAGGCGAAAATCC
TGTTTGATGGTGGTTAACGGCGGGATATAACATGAGCTGTCTTCGGTATCGTCGTATCCCACTACCGAGA
TATCCGCACCAACGCGCAGCCCGGACTCGGTAATGGCGCGCATTGCGCCCAGCGCCATCTGATCGTTGGC
AACCAGCATCGCAGTGGGAACGATGCCCTCATTCAGCATTTGCATGGTTTGTTGAAAACCGGACATGGCA
CTCCAGTCGCCTTCCCGTTCCGCTATCGGCTGAATTTGATTGCGAGTGAGATATTTATGCCAGCCAGCCA
GACGCAGACGCGCCGAGACAGAACTTAATGGGCCCGCTAACAGCGCGATTTGCTGGTGACCCAATGCGAC
CAGATGCTCCACGCCCAGTCGCGTACCGTCTTCATGGGAGAAAATAATACTGTTGATGGGTGTCTGGTCA
GAGACATCAAGAAATAACGCCGGAACATTAGTGCAGGCAGCTTCCACAGCAATGGCATCCTGGTCATCCA
GCGGATAGTTAATGATCAGCCCACTGACGCGTTGCGCGAGAAGATTGTGCACCGCCGCTTTACAGGCTTC
GACGCCGCTTCGTTCTACCATCGACACCACCACGCTGGCACCCAGTTGATCGGCGCGAGATTTAATCGCC
GCGACAATTTGCGACGGCGCGTGCAGGGCCAGACTGGAGGTGGCAACGCCAATCAGCAACGACTGTTTGC
CCGCCAGTTGTTGTGCCACGCGGTTGGGAATGTAATTCAGCTCCGCCATCGCCGCTTCCACTTTTTCCCG
CGTTTTCGCAGAAACGTGGCTGGCCTGGTTCACCACGCGGGAAACGGTCTGATAAGAGACACCGGCATAC
TCTGCGACATCGTATAACGTTACTGGTTTCACATTCACCACCCTGAATTGACTCTCTTCCGGGCGCTATC
ATGCCATACCGCGAAAGGTTTTGCACCATTCGATGGTGTCGGGAATTCTTGAAGACGAAAGGGCCTCGTG
ATACGCCTATTTTTATAGGTTAATGTCATGATAATAATGGTTTCTTAGACGTCAGGTGGCACTTTTCGGG
GAAATGTGCGCGGAACCCCTATTTGTTTATTTTTCTAAATACATTCAAATATGTATCCGCTCATGAGACA
ATAACCCTGATAAATGCTTCAATAATATTGAAAAAGGAAGAGTATGAGTATTCAACATTTCCGTGTCGCC
CTTATTCCCTTTTTTGCGGCATTTTGCCTTCCTGTTTTTGCTCACCCAGAAACGCTGGTGAAAGTAAAAG
ATGCTGAAGATCAGTTGGGTGCACGAGTGGGTTACATCGAACTGGATCTCAACAGCGGTAAGATCCTTGA
GAGTTTTCGCCCCGAAGAACGTTTTCCAATGATGAGCACTTTTAAAGTTCTGCTATGTGGCGCGGTATTA
TCCCGTGTTGACGCCGGGCAAGAGCAACTCGGTCGCCGCATACACTATTCTCAGAATGACTTGGTTGAGT
ACTCACCAGTCACAGAAAAGCATCTTACGGATGGCATGACAGTAAGAGAATTATGCAGTGCTGCCATAAC
CATGAGTGATAACACTGCGGCCAACTTACTTCTGACAACGATCGGAGGACCGAAGGAGCTAACCGCTTTT
TTGCACAACATGGGGGATCATGTAACTCGCCTTGATCGTTGGGAACCGGAGCTGAATGAAGCCATACCAA
ACGACGAGCGTGACACCACGATGCCTGCAGCAATGGCAACAACGTTGCGCAAACTATTAACTGGCGAACT
ACTTACTCTAGCTTCCCGGCAACAATTAATAGACTGGATGGAGGCGGATAAAGTTGCAGGACCACTTCTG
CGCTCGGCCCTTCCGGCTGGCTGGTTTATTGCTGATAAATCTGGAGCCGGTGAGCGTGGGTCTCGCGGTA
TCATTGCAGCACTGGGGCCAGATGGTAAGCCCTCCCGTATCGTAGTTATCTACACGACGGGGAGTCAGGC
AACTATGGATGAACGAAATAGACAGATCGCTGAGATAGGTGCCTCACTGATTAAGCATTGGTAACTGTCA
GACCAAGTTTACTCATATATACTTTAGATTGATTTAAAACTTCATTTTTAATTTAAAAGGATCTAGGTGA
AGATCCTTTTTGATAATCTCATGACCAAAATCCCTTAACGTGAGTTTTCGTTCCACTGAGCGTCAGACCC
CGTAGAAAAGATCAAAGGATCTTCTTGAGATCCTTTTTTTCTGCGCGTAATCTGCTGCTTGCAAACAAAA
AAACCACCGCTACCAGCGGTGGTTTGTTTGCCGGATCAAGAGCTACCAACTCTTTTTCCGAAGGTAACTG
GCTTCAGCAGAGCGCAGAT
Features (pLannotate 1.2.2; 21 found; start..end, strand, type, name):
    639..779     -  misc_feature   bom: basis of mobility region from pBR322
    881..920     -  CDS            rop (fragment): Rop protein, which maintains plasmids at low copy number; rop
    929..1357    +  rep_origin     f1 ori (sequence partly withheld): f1 bacteriophage origin of replication; arrow indicates direction of (+) strand synthesis
   1393..1544    -  CDS            rop (fragment): Rop protein, which maintains plasmids at low copy number; rop
   1561..1941    +  CDS            YPB1_ECOLX: Protein predicted: Swiss-Prot protein existence level 4. From Escherichia coli.
   2183..2253    -  CDS            TcR (fragment): tetracycline efflux protein; tet; confers resistance to tetracycline
   2275..2745    -  CDS            M13 gene III (fragment) (sequence partly withheld): pIII; III; minor coat protein
   2760..2972    -  CDS            M13 gene III (fragment) (sequence partly withheld): pIII; III; minor coat protein
   2977..3024    -  terminator     fd terminator (sequence withheld): central terminator from bacteriophage fd (Otsuka and Kunisawa, 1982)
   3037..3210    -  CDS            TEC (fragment): TEC_HUMAN - Also known as PSCTK4. Experimental evidence at protein level: Swiss-Prot protein existence level 1. Non-receptor tyrosine kinase that contributes to signaling from many receptors and participates as a signal transducer in multiple downstream pathways, including regulation of the actin cytoskeleton. Plays a redundant role to ITK in regulation of the adaptive immune response. Regulates the development, function and differentiation of conventional T-cells and nonconventional NKT-cells. Required for TCR- dependent IL2 gene induction. Phosphorylates DOK1, one CD28-specific substrate, an
   3292..3945    -  CDS            GST26_SCHJA: Experimental evidence at protein level: Swiss-Prot protein existence level 1. GST isoenzymes appear to play a central role in the parasite detoxification system. Other functions are also suspected including a role in increasing the solubility of haematin in the parasite gut. From Schistosoma japonicum (Blood fluke).
   3961..3978    -  CDS            6xHis: 6xHis affinity tag
   4063..4079    -  protein_bind   lac operator: The lac repressor binds to the lac operator to inhibit transcription in E. coli. This inhibition can be relieved by adding lactose or isopropyl-β-D-thiogalactopyranoside (IPTG). lac repressor encoded by lacI
   4087..4115    -  promoter       tac promoter: strong E. coli promoter; hybrid between the trp and lac UV5 promoters
   4288..4305    -  promoter       tet promoter (fragment): E. coli promoter for tetracycline efflux protein gene
   4324..4345    -  protein_bind   CAP binding site: CAP binding activates transcription in the presence of cAMP. E. coli catabolite activator protein
   4358..5440    -  CDS            lacI: lac repressor; lacI; The lac repressor binds to the lac operator to inhibit transcription in E. coli. This inhibition can be relieved by adding lactose or isopropyl-β-D-thiogalactopyranoside (IPTG).
   5441..5518    -  promoter       lacIq promoter: lacI (mutant); In the lacIq allele, a single base change in the promoter boosts expression of the lacI gene about 10-fold.
   5627..5731    +  promoter       AmpR promoter: bla
   5732..6592    +  CDS            AmpR: β-lactamase; bla; confers resistance to ampicillin, carbenicillin, and related antibiotics
   6763..453     +  rep_origin     ori (across the origin): high-copy-number ColE1/pMB1/pBR322/pUC origin of replication
