[The description below was written by a language model from this plasmid's Addgene catalogue record and pLannotate feature annotations shown in this document.]
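Description:
pHH0103_TEC-1/1 is a 6.9 kb bacterial expression plasmid built on the pHH0103 backbone for producing and purifying an isolated SH3 domain of the human non-receptor tyrosine kinase TEC (also known as PSCTK4). It is one of a set of constructs made for a systematic survey of the human SH3 domain family; the "1/1" suffix presumably marks this as the only SH3 domain in TEC, although the record does not explain it. The plasmid is maintained in E. coli under ampicillin selection through the β-lactamase gene and its own promoter. It replicates from a ColE1/pMB1-type origin accompanied by the pBR322 bom region. The catalogue lists it as low copy, although only fragments of rop are annotated. An f1 origin is also present, which would allow single-stranded DNA production with helper phage.

The expression cassette is driven by the IPTG-inducible tac promoter with a downstream lac operator. Repression is supplied in cis by lacI expressed from the strengthened lacIq promoter. The annotated coding order is a 6xHis tag, then Schistosoma japonicum glutathione S-transferase, then the 192 bp TEC SH3 insert, which was cloned between SfiI and NotI sites. The product should therefore be an N-terminally His- and GST-tagged SH3 domain suited to nickel or glutathione affinity purification. The fd phage terminator lies immediately downstream of the insert. Beyond it are fragments of M13 gene III, along with tetracycline resistance gene and promoter remnants. These appear to be leftovers of a phage-display phagemid ancestry rather than part of the expressed fusion, but the record does not say so explicitly. Purified protein of this kind is typically used for peptide-binding specificity profiling and structural studies.
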