Addgene plasmid #91252: pHH0103_TEC-1/1
Purpose: Protein expression and purification of human SH3 domain construct TEC-1/1
Depositing lab: Sachdev Sidhu. Depositing organization: University of Toronto. Publication: Comprehensive Analysis of the Human SH3 Domain Family Reveals a Wide Variety of Non-canonical Specificities. Teyra J, Huang H, Jain S, Guan X, Dong A, Liu Y, Tempel W, Min J, Tong Y, Kim PM, Bader GD, Sidhu SS. Structure. 2017 Oct 3;25(10):1598-1610.e3. doi: 10.1016/j.str.2017.07.017. Epub 2017 Sep 7. PubMed 28890361.
Backbone
  Vector backbone: pHH0103
  Vector type: Bacterial Expression
Growth in bacteria
  Bacterial resistance: Ampicillin, 100 μg/mL
  Growth temperature: 37°C
  Growth strain: DH5alpha
  Copy number: Low Copy
Gene/Insert
  Gene/Insert name: TEC-1/1
  Species: H. sapiens (human)
  Insert size (bp): 192
  Entrez Gene: TEC (a.k.a. PSCTK4)
  Cloning method: Restriction Enzyme; 5′ cloning site Sfi1 (unknown if destroyed); 3′ cloning site Not1 (unknown if destroyed)
Terms and licenses: Academic/Nonprofit Terms; Industry Terms: Not Available to Industry
How to cite: pHH0103_TEC-1/1 was a gift from Sachdev Sidhu (Addgene plasmid # 91252 ; http://n2t.net/addgene:91252 ; RRID:Addgene_91252)
