>Addgene plasmid #91252 | pHH0103_TEC-1/1 | depositor partial sequence | sequence record 175740 | insert sequence
GGCCCAGCCGGCCGAAATTGTTGTCGCTATGTACGATTTTCAAGCTGCCGAAGGTCATGATCTGCGTCTG
GAACGTGGTCAAGAATATCTGATCCTGGAAAAAAACGATGTGCATTGGTGGCGTGCGCGCGACAAATATG
GCAACGAAGGTTACATTCCGAGCAATTATGTTACCGGCAAAAAAGCGGCCGC
